Addgene plasmid #236435: pTRIPZ-2xFLAG-2xSTREP-E2F3A
Purpose: doxycycline inducible expression of E2F3A in mammalian cells
Depositing lab: Michele Pagano. Depositing organization: NYU Grossman School of Medicine. Publication: Cyclin F Controls Cell-Cycle Transcriptional Outputs by Directing the Degradation of the Three Activator E2Fs. Clijsters L, Hoencamp C, Calis JJA, Marzio A, Handgraaf SM, Cuitino MC, Rosenberg BR, Leone G, Pagano M. Mol Cell. 2019 Jun 20;74(6):1264-1277.e7. doi: 10.1016/j.molcel.2019.04.010. Epub 2019 May 23. PubMed 31130363.
Backbone
  Vector backbone: pTRIPZ
  Vector type: Mammalian Expression
Growth in bacteria
  Bacterial resistance: Ampicillin, 100 μg/mL
  Growth temperature: 37°C
  Growth strain: DH5alpha
  Copy number: High Copy
Gene/Insert
  Gene/Insert name: E2F3A
  Species: M. musculus (mouse)
  Entrez Gene: E2f3 (a.k.a. E2F3b, E2f3a)
  Tag / fusion protein: FLAG-FLAG-STREP-STREP (N terminal on insert)
  Cloning method: Restriction Enzyme; 5′ cloning site Unknown (unknown if destroyed)
Terms and licenses: Academic/Nonprofit Terms; Industry Terms: Not Available to Industry
How to cite: pTRIPZ-2xFLAG-2xSTREP-E2F3A was a gift from Michele Pagano (Addgene plasmid # 236435 ; http://n2t.net/addgene:236435 ; RRID:Addgene_236435)
