[The description below was written by a language model from this plasmid's Addgene catalogue record and pLannotate feature annotations shown in this document.]
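Description:
pTRIPZ-2xFLAG-2xSTREP-E2F3A is a roughly 14.2 kb doxycycline-inducible mammalian expression plasmid built on the pTRIPZ backbone. The catalogue lists it as a mammalian expression vector, but the annotated sequence shows a full HIV-1-derived lentiviral transfer cassette: a truncated 5' LTR, Ψ packaging signal, gag fragment, RRE, cPPT/CTS, WPRE and a self-inactivating ΔU3 3' LTR. It is propagated in E. coli at high copy from a ColE1/pUC-type origin under ampicillin selection. An EM7-driven BleoR cassette inside the viral region offers a second bacterial marker. The backbone also carries an f1 origin and an SV40 promoter followed by HygR and ble fragments, which are annotated only as partial.

The payload is mouse E2F3A (E2f3), fused at its N terminus to tandem FLAG and Strep-tag II tags according to the record; the feature table detects only one fragment of each tag. The fusion sits downstream of a tight Tet-responsive promoter (tet operators plus a minimal CMV promoter). Remnants of the miR-30a flanking sequences that pTRIPZ normally uses for shRNA expression remain downstream of the coding sequence. A second unit uses the human UbC promoter to drive rtTA3, flanked by loxP511 sites, followed by an EMCV IRES and PuroR. Cells carrying the construct can therefore be selected with puromycin, and they constitutively produce the transactivator, which switches on tagged E2F3A only when doxycycline is present.

The stated purpose is inducible E2F3A expression in mammalian cells. The tags are suited to detection and affinity purification of the protein. The associated publication concerns cyclin F-directed degradation of the activator E2Fs.
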