Features (pLannotate 1.2.2; 40 found; start..end, strand, type, name):
    355..588     -  misc_feature   RRE: The Rev response element (RRE) of HIV-1 allows for Rev-dependent mRNA export from the nucleus to the cytoplasm.
    763..1101    -  CDS            HIV-1 gag (fragment): gag protein from human immunodeficiency virus 1; gag
   1085..1210    -  misc_feature   HIV-1 Ψ: packaging signal of human immunodeficiency virus type 1
   1257..1514    -  LTR            5' LTR (truncated): truncated 5' long terminal repeat (LTR) from HIV-1
   1562..1891    -  CDS            nef (fragment): NEF_HV1BR - Experimental evidence at protein level: Swiss-Prot protein existence level 1. Extracellular Nef protein targets CD4(+) T-lymphocytes for apoptosis by interacting with CXCR4 surface receptors (PubMed:14990729). From Human immunodeficiency virus type 1 group M subtype B (isolate BRU/LAI) (HIV-1).
   2058..2192    -  polyA_signal   SV40 poly(A) signal: SV40 polyadenylation signal
   2240..2344    +  promoter       AmpR promoter: bla
   2345..3205    +  CDS            AmpR: β-lactamase; bla; confers resistance to ampicillin, carbenicillin, and related antibiotics
   3376..3964    +  rep_origin     ori: high-copy-number ColE1/pMB1/pBR322/pUC origin of replication
   4147..4239    +  CDS            lacI (fragment): lac repressor; lacI; The lac repressor binds to the lac operator to inhibit transcription in E. coli. This inhibition can be relieved by adding lactose or isopropyl-β-D-thiogalactopyranoside (IPTG).
   4252..4273    +  protein_bind   CAP binding site: CAP binding activates transcription in the presence of cAMP. E. coli catabolite activator protein
   4288..4318    +  promoter       lac promoter: promoter for the E. coli lac operon
   4322..4344    +  protein_bind   lac operator (fragment): The lac repressor binds to the lac operator to inhibit transcription in E. coli. This inhibition can be relieved by adding lactose or isopropyl-β-D-thiogalactopyranoside (IPTG). lac repressor encoded by lacI
   4415..4536    -  polyA_signal   SV40 poly(A) signal: SV40 polyadenylation signal
   4531..4656    -  CDS            ble (fragment): BLE_KLEPN - Experimental evidence at protein level: Swiss-Prot protein existence level 1. Binding protein with a strong affinity to the bleomycin family of antibiotics. Binds to CL990; an antimitotic-antibiotic compound. From Klebsiella pneumoniae.
   4666..5695    -  CDS            HygR (fragment): aminoglycoside phosphotransferase from E. coli; aph(4)-Ia; confers resistance to hygromycin
   5744..6073    -  promoter       SV40 promoter: SV40 enhancer and early promoter
   6087..6515    -  rep_origin     f1 ori (sequence partly withheld): f1 bacteriophage origin of replication; arrow indicates direction of (+) strand synthesis
   6536..6557    -  promoter       SV40 promoter (fragment): SV40 enhancer and early promoter
   6561..6785    -  polyA_signal   bGH poly(A) signal: bovine growth hormone polyadenylation signal
   6892..7125    -  LTR            3' LTR (ΔU3): self-inactivating 3' long terminal repeat (LTR) from HIV-1
   7127..7315    -  CDS            nef (fragment): NEF_HV1Z2 - Experimental evidence at protein level: Swiss-Prot protein existence level 1. Extracellular Nef protein targets CD4(+) T-lymphocytes for apoptosis by interacting with CXCR4 surface receptors. From Human immunodeficiency virus type 1 group M subtype D (isolate Z2/CDC-Z34) (HIV-1).
   7332..7920    -  misc_feature   WPRE: woodchuck hepatitis virus posttranscriptional regulatory element
   7936..8532    -  CDS            PuroR: puromycin N-acetyltransferase; pac from Streptomyces alboniger; confers resistance to puromycin
   8541..9113    -  misc_feature   IRES: internal ribosome entry site (IRES) of the encephalomyocarditis virus (EMCV)
   9136..9169    -  protein_bind   loxP511: Cre-mediated recombination occurs in the 8-bp core sequence (GTATACAT). loxP511 sites are compatible with each other, but incompatible with wild-type loxP sites. Cre recombinase
   9170..9877    -  CDS            rtTA3: reverse tetracycline transactivator 3 activates expression from Tet-responsive promoters in the presence of doxycycline
   9884..9917    -  protein_bind   loxP511: Cre-mediated recombination occurs in the 8-bp core sequence (GTATACAT). loxP511 sites are compatible with each other, but incompatible with wild-type loxP sites. Cre recombinase
   9930..11141   -  promoter       UbC promoter: human ubiquitin C promoter
  11154..11172   +  promoter       T7 promoter: promoter for bacteriophage T7 RNA polymerase
  11267..11379   -  ncRNA          3' miR-30a: sequence downstream of the 71-nt precursor of the human miR-30a microRNA (Zeng et al., 2002) miRNA
  11463..11488   -  ncRNA          5' miR-30a (fragment): sequence upstream of the 71-nt precursor of the human miR-30a microRNA (Zeng et al., 2002) miRNA
  11491..12858   -  CDS            E2f3: E2F3_MOUSE - Experimental evidence at protein level: Swiss-Prot protein existence level 1. Transcription activator that binds DNA cooperatively with DP proteins through the E2 recognition site, 5'-TTTC[CG]CGC-3' found in the promoter region of a number of genes whose products are involved in cell cycle regulation or in DNA replication. The DRTF1/E2F complex functions in the control of cell-cycle progression from G1 to S phase. E2F3 binds specifically to RB1 in a cell-cycle dependent manner. Inhibits adipogenesis, probably through the repression of CEBPA binding to its target gene promoters (Pu
  12890..12909   -  CDS            Strep-Tag II (fragment): peptide that binds Strep-Tactin®, an engineered form of streptavidin
  13024..13044   -  CDS            FLAG (fragment): FLAG® epitope tag, followed by an enterokinase cleavage site
  13055..13333   -  promoter       tight TRE promoter (fragment): Tet-responsive promoter PTight, consisting of seven tet operator sequences followed by the minimal CMV promoter
  13360..13407   +  promoter       EM7 promoter: synthetic bacterial promoter&nbsp
  13427..13801   +  CDS            BleoR: antibiotic-binding protein; Sh ble from Streptoalloteichus hindustanus; confers resistance to bleomycin, phleomycin, and Zeocin™
  13866..13983   -  misc_feature   cPPT/CTS: central polypurine tract and central termination sequence of HIV-1
  14033..14133   -  CDS            Rev (fragment): human immunodeficiency virus 1 (HIV-1) Rev protein; rev; enhances nuclear export of unspliced and incompletely spliced viral mRNAs
>Addgene plasmid #236435 | pTRIPZ-2xFLAG-2xSTREP-E2F3A | addgene full sequence | sequence record 473629 | Addgene NGS Result
CCCTGCCTAACTCTATTCACTATAGAAAGTACAGCAAAAACTATTCTTAAACCTACCAAGCCTCCTACTA
TCATTATGAATAATTTTATATACCACAGCCAATTTGTTATGTTAAACCAATTCCACAAACTTGCCCATTT
ATCTAATTCCAATAATTCTTGTTCATTCTTTTCTTGCTGGTTTTGCGATTCTTCAATTAAGGAGTGTATT
AAGCTTGTGTAATTGTTAATTTCTCTGTCCCACTCCATCCAGGTCGTGTGATTCCAAATCTGTTCCAGAG
ATTTATTACTCCAACTAGCATTCCAAGGCACAGCAGTGGTGCAAATGAGTTTTCCAGAGCAACCCCAAAT
CCCCAGGAGCTGTTGATCCTTTAGGTATCTTTCCACAGCCAGGATTCTTGCCTGGAGCTGCTTGATGCCC
CAGACTGTGAGTTGCAACAGATGCTGTTGCGCCTCAATAGCCCTCAGCAAATTGTTCTGCTGCTGCACTA
TACCAGACAATAATTGTCTGGCCTGTACCGTCAGCGTCATTGACGCTGCGCCCATAGTGCTTCCTGCTGC
TCCCAAGAACCCAAGGAACAAAGCTCCTATTCCCACTGCTCTTTTTTCTCTCTGCACCACTCTTCTCTTT
GCCTTGGTGGGTGCTACTCCTAATGGTTCAATTTTTACTACTTTATATTTATATAATTCACTTCTCCAAT
TGTCCCTCATATCTCCTCCTCCAGGTCTGAAGATCAGCGGCCGGCCGCTTGCTGTGCGGTGGTCTTACTT
TTGTTTTGCTCTTCCTCTATCTTGTCTAAAGCTTCCTTGGTGTCTTTTATCTCTATCCTTTGATGCACAC
AATAGAGGGTTGCTACTGTATTATATAATGATCTAAGTTCTTCTGATCCTGTCTGAAGGGATGGTTGTAG
CTGTCCCAGTATTTGTCTACAGCCTTCTGATGTTTCTAACAGGCCAGGATTAACTGCGAATCGTTCTAGC
TCCCTGCTTGCCCATACTATATGTTTTAATTTATATTTTTTCTTTCCCCCTGGCCTTAACCGAATTTTTT
CCCATCGCGATCTAATTCTCCCCCGCTTAATACTGACGCTCTCGCACCCATCTCTCTCCTTCTAGCCTCC
GCTAGTCAAAATTTTTGGCGTACTCACCAGTCGCCGCCCCTCGCCTCTTGCCGTGCGCGCTTCAGCAAGC
CGAGTCCTGCGTCGAGAGAGCTCCTCTGGTTTCCCTTTCGCTTTCAAGTCCCTGTTCGGGCGCCACTGCT
AGAGATTTTCCACACTGACTAAAAGGGTCTGAGGGATCTCTAGTTACCAGAGTCACACAACAGACGGGCA
CACACTACTTGAAGCACTCAAGGCAAGCTTTATTGAGGCTTAAGCAGTGGGTTCCCTAGTTAGCCAGAGA
GCTCCCAGGCTCAGATCTGGTCTAACCAGAGAGACCCAGTACAGGCAAAAAGCAGCTGCTTATATGCAGG
ATCTGAGGGCTCGCCACTCCCCAGTCCCGCCCAGGCCACGCCTCCCTGGAAAGTCCCCAGCGGAAAGTCC
CTTGTAGCAAGCTCGATATCAGCAGTTCTTGAAGTACTCCGGATGCAGCTCTCGGGCCACGTGATGAAAT
GCTAGGCGGCTGTCAAACCTCCACTCTAACACTTCTCTCTCCGGGTCATCCATCCCATGCAGGCTCACAG
GGTGTAACAAGCTGGTGTTCTCTCCTTTATTGGCCTCTTCTACCTTATCTGGCTCAACTGGTACTAGCTT
GTAGCACCATCCAAAGGTCAGTGGATATCTGACCCCTGGCCCTGGTGTGTAGTTCTGCTAATCAGGGAAG
TAGCCTTGTGTGTGGTAGATCCACAGATCAAGGATATCTTGTCTTCTTTGGGAGTGAATTAGCCCTTCCA
ACTACTAAGTTTGTAGTACATATTTAACAAATACAATTTCTTTAAAATGAAAATAATTCAGAGGAATCAC
AGGTTTAGAGTAAATGAAACCACAGGTAATTGGCAGTGGTAATAGGGTATGGGGTGGGAAGTTTGGGATG
ATTTTGGTTAGCTTGAGTTATCCAGTTGATCCAGACATGATAAGATACATTGATGAGTTTGGACAAACCA
CAACTAGAATGCAGTGAAAAAAATGCTTTATTTGTGAAATTTGTGATGCTATTGCTTTATTTGTAACCAT
TATAAGCTGCAATAAACAAGTTGATCTCCCGATCCGTCGACGTCAGGTGGCACTTTTCGGGGAAATGTGC
GCGGAACCCCTATTTGTTTATTTTTCTAAATACATTCAAATATGTATCCGCTCATGAGACAATAACCCTG
ATAAATGCTTCAATAATATTGAAAAAGGAAGAGTATGAGTATTCAACATTTCCGTGTCGCCCTTATTCCC
TTTTTTGCGGCATTTTGCCTTCCTGTTTTTGCTCACCCAGAAACGCTGGTGAAAGTAAAAGATGCTGAAG
ATCAGTTGGGTGCACGAGTGGGTTACATCGAACTGGATCTCAACAGCGGTAAGATCCTTGAGAGTTTTCG
CCCCGAAGAACGTTTTCCAATGATGAGCACTTTTAAAGTTCTGCTATGTGGCGCGGTATTATCCCGTATT
GACGCCGGGCAAGAGCAACTCGGTCGCCGCATACACTATTCTCAGAATGACTTGGTTGAGTACTCACCAG
TCACAGAAAAGCATCTTACGGATGGCATGACAGTAAGAGAATTATGCAGTGCTGCCATAACCATGAGTGA
TAACACTGCGGCCAACTTACTTCTGACAACGATCGGAGGACCGAAGGAGCTAACCGCTTTTTTGCACAAC
ATGGGGGATCATGTAACTCGCCTTGATCGTTGGGAACCGGAGCTGAATGAAGCCATACCAAACGACGAGC
GTGACACCACGATGCCTGTAGCAATGGCAACAACGTTGCGCAAACTATTAACTGGCGAACTACTTACTCT
AGCTTCCCGGCAACAATTAATAGACTGGATGGAGGCGGATAAAGTTGCAGGACCACTTCTGCGCTCGGCC
CTTCCGGCTGGCTGGTTTATTGCTGATAAATCTGGAGCCGGTGAGCGTGGGTCTCGCGGTATCATTGCAG
CACTGGGGCCAGATGGTAAGCCCTCCCGTATCGTAGTTATCTACACGACGGGGAGTCAGGCAACTATGGA
TGAACGAAATAGACAGATCGCTGAGATAGGTGCCTCACTGATTAAGCATTGGTAACTGTCAGACCAAGTT
TACTCATATATACTTTAGATTGATTTAAAACTTCATTTTTAATTTAAAAGGATCTAGGTGAAGATCCTTT
TTGATAATCTCATGACCAAAATCCCTTAACGTGAGTTTTCGTTCCACTGAGCGTCAGACCCCGTAGAAAA
GATCAAAGGATCTTCTTGAGATCCTTTTTTTCTGCGCGTAATCTGCTGCTTGCAAACAAAAAAACCACCG
CTACCAGCGGTGGTTTGTTTGCCGGATCAAGAGCTACCAACTCTTTTTCCGAAGGTAACTGGCTTCAGCA
GAGCGCAGATACCAAATACTGTTCTTCTAGTGTAGCCGTAGTTAGGCCACCACTTCAAGAACTCTGTAGC
ACCGCCTACATACCTCGCTCTGCTAATCCTGTTACCAGTGGCTGCTGCCAGTGGCGATAAGTCGTGTCTT
ACCGGGTTGGACTCAAGACGATAGTTACCGGATAAGGCGCAGCGGTCGGGCTGAACGGGGGGTTCGTGCA
CACAGCCCAGCTTGGAGCGAACGACCTACACCGAACTGAGATACCTACAGCGTGAGCTATGAGAAAGCGC
CACGCTTCCCGAAGGGAGAAAGGCGGACAGGTATCCGGTAAGCGGCAGGGTCGGAACAGGAGAGCGCACG
AGGGAGCTTCCAGGGGGAAACGCCTGGTATCTTTATAGTCCTGTCGGGTTTCGCCACCTCTGACTTGAGC
GTCGATTTTTGTGATGCTCGTCAGGGGGGCGGAGCCTATGGAAAAACGCCAGCAACGCGGCCTTTTTACG
GTTCCTGGCCTTTTGCTGGCCTTTTGCTCACATGTTCTTTCCTGCGTTATCCCCTGATTCTGTGGATAAC
CGTATTACCGCCTTTGAGTGAGCTGATACCGCTCGCCGCAGCCGAACGACCGAGCGCAGCGAGTCAGTGA
GCGAGGAAGCGGAAGAGCGCCCAATACGCAAACCGCCTCTCCCCGCGCGTTGGCCGATTCATTAATGCAG
CTGGCACGACAGGTTTCCCGACTGGAAAGCGGGCAGTGAGCGCAACGCAATTAATGTGAGTTAGCTCACT
CATTAGGCACCCCAGGCTTTACACTTTATGCTTCCGGCTCGTATGTTGTGTGGAATTGTGAGCGGATAAC
AATTTCACACAGGAAACAGCTATGACCATGATTACGCCAAGCTCTAGCTAGAGGTCGACGGTATACAGAC
ATGATAAGATACATTGATGAGTTTGGACAAACCACAACTAGAATGCAGTGAAAAAAATGCTTTATTTGTG
AAATTTGTGATGCTATTGCTTTATTTGTAACCATTATAAGCTGCAATAAACAAGTTGGGGTGGGCGAAGA
ACTCCAGCATGAGATCCCCGCGCTGGAGGATCATCCAGCCGGCGTCCCGGAAAACGATTCCGAAGCCCAA
CCTTTCATAGAAGGCGGCGGTGGAATCGAAATCTCGTAGCACGTGCTATTCCTTTGCCCTCGGACGAGTG
CTGGGGCGTCGGTTTCCACTATCGGCGAGTACTTCTACACAGCCATCGGTCCAGACGGCCGCGCTTCTGC
GGGCGATTTGTGTACGCCCGACAGTCCCGGCTCCGGATCGGACGATTGCGTCGCATCGACCCTGCGCCCA
AGCTGCATCATCGAAATTGCCGTCAACCAAGCTCTGATAGAGTTGGTCAAGACCAATGCGGAGCATATAC
GCCCGGAGCCGCGGCGATCCTGCAAGCTCCGGATGCCTCCGCTCGAAGTAGCGCGTCTGCTGCTCCATAC
AAGCCAACCACGGCCTCCAGAAGAAGATGTTGGCGACCTCGTATTGGGAATCCCCGAACATCGCCTCGCT
CCAGTCAATGACCGCTGTTATGCGGCCATTGTCCGTCAGGACATTGTTGGAGCCGAAATCCGCGTGCACG
AGGTGCCGGACTTCGGGGCAGTCCTCGGCCCAAAGCATCAGCTCATCGAGAGCCTGCGCGACGGACGCAC
TGACGGTGTCGTCCATCACAGTTTGCCAGTGATACACATGGGGATCAGCAATCGCGCATATGAAATCACG
CCATGTAGTGTATTGACCGATTCCTTGCGGTCCGAATGGGCCGAACCCGCTCGTCTGGCTAAGATCGGCC
GCAGCGATCGCATCCATGGCCTCCGCGACCGGCTGCAGAACAGCGGGCAGTTCGGTTTCAGGCAGGTCTT
GCAACGTGACACCCTGTGCACGGCGGGAGATGCAATAGGTCAGGCTCTCGCTGAATTAATTCCCCAATGT
CAAGCACTTCCGGAATCGGGAGCGCGGCCGATGCAAAGTGCCGATAAACATAACGATCTTTGTAGAAACC
ATCGGCGCAGCTATTTACCCGCAGGACATATCCACGCCCTCCTACATCGAAGCTGAAAGCACGAGATTCT
TCGCCCTCCGAGAGCTGCATCAGGTCGGAGACGCTGTCGAACTTTTCGATCAGAAACTTCTCGACAGACG
TCGCGGTGAGTTCAGGCTTTTTCATCACGTGCTGATCAGATCCGAAAATGGATATACAAGCTCCCGGGAG
CTTTTTGCAAAAGCCTAGGCCTCCAAAAAAGCCTCCTCACTACTTCTGGAATAGCTCAGAGGCAGAGGCG
GCCTCGGCCTCTGCATAAATAAAAAAAATTAGTCAGCCATGGGGCGGAGAATGGGCGGAACTGGGCGGAG
TTAGGGGCGGGATGGGCGGAGTTAGGGGCGGGACTATGGTTGCTGACTAATTGAGATGCATGCTTTGCAT
ACTTCTGCCTGCTGGGGAGCCTGGGGACTTTCCACACCTGGTTGCTGACTAATTGAGATGCATGCTTTGC
ATACTTCTGCCTGCTGGGGAGCCTGGGGACTTTCCACACCCTAACTGACACACATTCCACAGAATTAATT
CGCGTTAAATTTTTGTTAAATCAGCTCATTTTTTAACCAATAGGCCGAAATCGGCAAAATCCCTTATAAA
TCAAAAGAATAGACCGAGATAGGGT
[37 nt withheld, positions 6186-6222]
AAAGAACGTGGACTCCAACGTCAAAGG
[49 nt withheld, positions 6250-6298]
T
[91 nt withheld, positions 6300-6390]
G
[124 nt withheld, positions 6392-6515]
GGGGATACCCCCTAGAGCCCCAGCTGGTTCTTTCCGCCTCAGAAGCCATAGAGCCCACCGCATCCCCAGC
ATGCCTGCTATTGTCTTCCCAATCCTCCCCCTTGCTGTCCTGCCCCACCCCACCCCCCAGAATAGAATGA
CACCTACTCAGACAATGCGATGCAATTTCCTCATTTTATTAGGAAAGGACAGTGGGAGTGGCACCTTCCA
GGGTCAAGGAAGGCACGGGGGAGGGGCAAACAACAGATGGCTGGCAACTAGAAGGCACAGTCGAGGCTGA
TCAGCGGGTTTAAACAATGTCAAGGCCTCTCACTCTCTGATATTCATTTCTTTGCAAGTTATAAATACTG
AATAATAAGATGACATGAACTACTACTGCTAGAGATTTTCCACACTGACTAAAAGGGTCTGAGGGATCTC
TAGTTACCAGAGTCACACAACAGACGGGCACACACTACTTGAAGCACTCAAGGCAAGCTTTATTGAGGCT
TAAGCAGTGGGTTCCCTAGTTAGCCAGAGAGCTCCCAGGCTCAGATCTGGTCTAACCAGAGAGACCCAGT
ACAAGCAAAAAGCAGATCTTGTCTTCGTTGGGAGTGAATTAGCCCTTCCAGTCCCCTCTTTTCTTTTAAA
AAGTGGCTAAGATCTACAGCTGCCTTGTAAGTCATTGGTCTTAAAGGTACCTGAGGTGTGACTGGAAAAC
CCACCTCCTCCTCCTCTTGTGCTTCTAGCCAGGCACAATCAGCATTGGTAGCTGCTGTATTGCTACTTGT
GATTGCTCCATGTTTTTCTAGGTCTCGACTGCAGAATTAATTCCAGGCGGGGAGGCGGCCCAAAGGGAGA
TCCGACTCGTCTGAGGGCGAAGGCGAAGACGCGGAAGAGGCCGCAGAGCCGGCAGCAGGCCGCGGGAAGG
AAGGTCCGCTGGATTGAGGGCCGAAGGGACGTAGCAGAAGGACGTCCCGCGCAGAATCCAGGTGGCAACA
CAGGCGAGCAGCCATGGAAAGGACGTCAGCTTCCCCGACAACACCACGGAATTGTCAGTGCCCAACAGCC
GAGCCCCTGTCCAGCAGCGGGCAAGGCAGGCGGCGATGAGTTCCGCCGTGGCAATAGGGAGGGGGAAAGC
GAAAGTCCCGGAAAGGAGCTGACAGGTGGTGGCAATGCCCCAACCAGTGGGGGTTGCGTCAGCAAACACA
GTGCACACCACGCCACGTTGCCTGACAACGGGCCACAACTCCTCATAAAGAGACAGCAACCAGGATTTAT
ACAAGGAGGAGAAAATGAAAGCCATACGGGAAGCAATAGCATGATACAAAGGCATTAAAGCAGCGTATCC
ACATAGCGTAAAAGGAGCAACATAGTTAAGAATACCAGTCAATCTTTCACAAATTTTGTAATCCAGAGGT
TGATTGTTCCAGACGCGAACTCAGGCACCGGGCTTGCGGGTCATGCACCAGGTGCGCGGTCCTTCGGGCA
CCTCGACGTCGGCGGTGACGGTGAAGCCGAGCCGCTCGTAGAAGGGGAGGTTGCGGGGCGCGGAGGTCTC
CAGGAAGGCGGGCACCCCAGCGCGCTCGGCCGCCTCCACTCCGGGGAGCACGACGGCGCTGCCCAGACCC
TTGCCCTGGTGGTCGGGCGAGACGCCGACGGTGGCCAGGAACCACGCGGGCTCCTTGGGCCGGTGCGGCG
CCAGGAGGCCTTCCATCTGTTGCTGCGCGGCCAGCCGGGAACCGCTCAACTCGGCCATGCGCGAGCCGAT
CTCGGCGAACACCGCCCCCGCTTCGACGCTCTCCGGCGTGGTCCAGACCGCCACCGCGGCGCCGTCGTCC
GCGACCCACACCTTGCCGATGTCGAGCCCGACGCGCGTGAGGAAGAGTTCTTGCAGCTCGGTGACCCGCT
CGATGTGGCGGTCCGGGTCGACGGTGTGGCGCGTGGCGGGGTAGTCGGCGAACGCGGCGGCGAGGGTGCG
TACGGCCCGGGGGACGTCGTCGCGGGTGGCGAGGCGCACCGTGGGCTTGTACTCGGTGGCCATGGTATTA
TCGTGTTTTTCAAAGGAAAACCACGTCCCCGTGGTTCGGGGGGCCTAGACGTTTTTTTAACCTCGACTAA
ACACATGTAAAGCATGTGCACCGAGGCCCCAGATCAGATCCCATACAATGGGGTACCTTCTGGGCATCCT
TCAGCCCCTTGTTGAATACGCTTGAGGAGAGCCATTTGACTCTTTCCACAACTATCCAACTCACAACGTG
GCACTGGGGTTGTGCCGCCTTTGCAGGTGTATCTTATACACGTGGCTTTTGGCCGCAGAGGCACCTGTCG
CCAGGTGGGGGGTTCCGCTGCCTGCAAAGGGTCGCTACAGACGTTGTTTGTCTTCAAGAAGCTTCCAGAG
GAACTGCTTCCTTCACGACATTCAACAGACCTTGCATTCCTTTGGCGAGAGGGGAAAGACCCCTAGGAAT
GCTCGTCAAGAAGACAGGGCCAGGTTTCCGGGCCCTCACATTGCCAAAAGACGGCAATATGGTGGAAAAT
AACATATAGACAAACGCACACCGGCCTTATTCCAAGCGGCTTCGGCCAGTAACGTTAGGGGGGGGGGAGG
GAGAGGGGCGGAATTTGCGGCCGCGGATCCATAACTTCGTATAATGTATACTATACGAAGTTATTTACCC
GGGGAGCATGTCAAGGTCAAAATCGTCAAGGGCATCGGCTGGGAGCATGTCTAAGTCAAAATCGTCAAGG
GCGTCGGTCGGCCCGCCGCTTTCGCACTTTAGCTGTTTCTCCAGGCCACATATGATTAGTTCCAGGCCGA
AAAGGAAGGCAGGTTCGGCTCCCTGCCGGTCGAACAGCTCAATTGCTTGTCTCAGAAGTGGGGGCATAGA
ATCGGTGGTAGGTGTCTCTCTTTCCTCTTTTGCTACTTGATGCTCCTGTTCCTCCAATACGCAGCCCAGT
GTAAAGTGGCCCACGGCGGACAGAGCGTACAGTGCGTTCTCCAGGGAGAAGCCTTGCTGACACAGGAACG
CGAGCTGATTTTCCAGGGTTTCGTACTGTTTCTCTGTTGGGCGGGTGCCGAGATGCACTTTAGCCCCGTC
GCGATGTGAGAGGAGAGCACAGCGGTATGACTTGGCGTTGTTCCGCAGAAAGTCTTGCCATGACTCGCCT
TCCAGGGGGCAGAAGTGGGTATGATGCCTGTCCAGCATCTCGATTGGCAGGGCATCGAGCAGGGCCCGCT
TGTTCTTCACGTGCCAGTACAGGGTAGGCTGCTCAACTCCCAGCTTTTGAGCGAGTTTCCTTGTCGTCAG
GCCTTCGATACCGACACCATTGAGTAATTCCAGAGCTCCGTTTATGACTTTGCTCTTGTCCAGCCTAGAC
ATGGTGGCATAACTTCGTATAATGTATACTATACGAAGTTATGGATCCGCTAGCGTCTAACAAAAAAGCC
AAAAACGGCCAGAATTTAGCGGACAATTTACTAGTCTAACACTGAAAATTACATATTGACCCAAATGATT
ACATTTCAAAAGGTGCCTAAAAAACTTCACAAAACACACTCGCCAACCCCGAGCGCATAGTTCAAAACCG
GAGCTTCAGCTACTTAAGAAGATAGGTACATAAAACCGACCAAAGAAACTGACGCCTCACTTATCCCTCC
CCTCACCAGAGGTCCGGCGCCTGTCGATTCAGGAGAGCCTACCCTAGGCCCGAACCCTGCGTCCTGCGAC
GGAGAAAAGCCTACCGCACACCTACCGGCAGGTGGCCCCACCCTGCATTATAAGCCAACAGAACGGGTGA
CGTCACGACACGACGAGGGCGCGCGCTCCCAAAGGTACGGGTGCACTGCCCAACGGCACCGCCATAACTG
CCGCCCCCGCAACAGACGACAAACCGAGTTCTCCAGTCAGTGACAAACTTCACGTCAGGGTCCCCAGATG
GTGCCCCAGCCCATCTCACCCGAATAAGAGCTTTCCCGCATTAGCGAAGGCCTCAAGACCTTGGGTTCTT
GCCGCCCACCATGCCCCCCACCTTGTTTCAACGACCTCACAGCCCGCCTCACAAGCGTCTTCCATTCAAG
ACTCGGGAACAGCCGCCATTTTGCTGCGCTCCCCCCAACCCCCAGTTCAGGGCAACCTTGCTCGCGGACC
CAGACTACAGCCCTTGGCGGTCTCTCCACACGCTTCCGTCCCACCGAGCGGCCCGGCGGCCACGAAAGCC
CCGGCCAGCCCAGCAGCCCGCTACTCACCAAGTGACGATCACAGCGATCCACAAACAAGAACCGCGACCC
AAATCCCGGCTGCGACGGAACTAGCTGTGCCACACCCGGCGCGTCCTTATATAATCATCGGCGTTCACCG
CCCCACGGAGATCCCTCCGCAGAATCGCCGAGAAGGGACTACTTTTCCTCGCCTGTTCCGCTCTCTGGAA
AGAAAACCAGTGCCCTAGAGTCACCCAAGTCCCGTCCTAAAATGTCCTTCTGCTGATACTGGGGTTCTAA
GGCCGAGTCTTATGAGCAGCGGGCCGCTGTCCTGAGCGTCCGGGCGGAAGGATCAGGACGCTCGCTGCGC
CCTTCGTCTGACGTGGCAGCGCTCGCCGTGAGGAGGGGGGCGCCCGCGGGAGGCGCCAAAACCCGGCGCG
GAGGCCACGCGTCCTAGGTAATACGACTCACTATAGGGCCCGCCCGCAAACAACATCAAACAAACCAGCA
GACATATGCAACAAGACACGAGACGGAGTAATGGCCGGCCGCATTAGTCTTCCAATTGAAAAAAGTGATT
TAATTTATACCATTTTAATTCAGCTTTGTAAAAATGTATCAAAGAGATAGCAAGGTATTCAGTTTTAGTA
AACAAGATAATTGCTCCTAAAGTAGCCCCTTGAATTCCGAGGCAGTAGGCACTCTCGCTTGGGCGAGAGT
AAGTACATCTGTGGCTTCACTACTTACTCTCGCCCAAGCGAGATCGCTCACTGTCAACAGCAATATACCT
TCTCAACTACACATGAAGTCCTCCACCAGAGGCAGCTTTTCCAAATCATAGGCATCGAAGAGGTCACTGA
TGCCCTCTTCCTCCCCCAGGCTCAGCAGGTAGTCCTCTTGGAGCAGGGGAGGCAGTAAGTTCACAAAAGG
TCCTTCAAGGTTGGACGGGATTTGGTCCTCAGTCTGCTGTAAAAGGTTGGCTGGGGAGGCCAGAGGAGAG
AGGTTTGCTGTAGAAACCGAGCAGTCACTATGTCCTGAGTTGTTAGAAGCCAAGTCTTTGGAAGTGGGCT
TGGGGATATTCCCATTGTGGTCTTGGTTATTTGTTTTCATGGGTCTGTGTGTTTCCGTCTCTTCTGGACA
CAAGTAAACCTCAATGGGCCCTTGGGTACTTGCCAAATGGATTTGTAGGCTCTCTATTGAGTCAGGCACT
TCAAGTCTCGTTTCTGGAGGGGCTTTCACAACTATAACAGTTTGGTCTTTAAGGCCACTAATTTTTCGAA
TATCTTGATATGTAACATAAGCTAACCTTTGATTCTCTGAATCCTCGGTTAACAGTTTGAGGTCCAGGGT
ACAGCTTTGGATCAGCTCATCTAATTTCTTCTCTTCCTGACTGAGCTCAGTCACTTCTTTGGACAGGCCT
TGACACTGGGCCAGCATGCCCCCATCCTCAGACAGACTGCAGCCCATCCACTGGACGTTGTTCTTAGACT
TCTTCTTAATGAGGTGGATGCCTTCCAGCACGTTGGTGATGTCGTAAATCCTCCTCTTCTGCACCTTGAG
CACCTCTGCTGCCTTGTTCAGATCCAGGACCCCATCAGGAGACTGGCTCAGGAGCTGAATGAACTTCTTG
GTGAGCAGACCGAGGGACGTATCATACCGCGTTTTTTCTGAGGGAGATTTTGGAGTTTTTGGACTATCGG
GACTCCGTAGTGCAGCTCTTCCTTTGCCCTTGGGGGTCTTTAGACCATCTGAGAGGTACTGATGGCCACT
CTCGCCCAGTTCCAGCCTTCGCTTTGCCGGTGGGCCACCGCCGCCGCCGCGTCCTGGTGCTGGTGGCTGC
TGCAGCAGCCCGACTCTGCTGGAGGGTCCTTGTGGCGTGGTGTAGAGGCTGCTGGCGGCCGGCTCCGTGC
CGGGGACACTGGGGAGAAGGGGGCCGGCGGTCAGGGCGCCACTTTGGAGGGAGGTGGCACAGGACGTGGT
GGAAGGGTTCGTAGTGAGGATCTGGATGTACGTGCCCGGGGCGGCGGCGGCGGCGAAGCCGGGGCTGGCT
AGCAGTGCCCTTTTGTCCATGGAGGCTGCAGCGGCGGCGGCGACGACAGCCGCCCCCTCCCCACCCCCGG
CGGTCACCAGGTACTGCTCCAGGGCGGGCTGGATCCCCTTTCTGAATTCCACCACACTGGATCCAGCTCC
TTTCTCGAACTGCGGGTGGCTCCAGCTTCCTCCTCCGCTGCCTCCGCCGCTTCCTCCTCCCTTCTCGAAC
TGAGGGTGGCTCCAGCTGGCGGCCGACCCTTTATCATCATCATCTTTATAATCCATAGATCCTGGTACCT
TGTCATCGTCGTCCTTGTAGTCCATGGTTGCGATCTGACGGTTCACTAAACGAGCTCTGCTTATATAGGC
CTCCCACCGTACACGCCTACCTCGACATACGTTCTCTATCACTGATAGGGAGTAAACTCGACATACGTTC
TCTATCACTGATAGGGATAAACTCGACATACGTTCTCTATCACTGATAGGGAGTAAACTCGACATACGTT
CTCTATCACTGATAGGGAGTAAACTCGACATACGTTCTCTATCACTGATAGGGAGTAAACTCGACATCGT
TCTCTATCACTGATAGGGAGTAAACTCGTCTAGAACCTCGGACCTGCAGCACGTGTTGACAATTAATCAT
CGGCATAGTATATCGGCATAGTATAATACGACTCACTATAGGAGGGCCACCATGGCCAAGTTGACCAGTG
CCGTTCCGGTGCTCACCGCGCGCGACGTCGCCGGAGCGGTCGAGTTCTGGACCGACCGGCTCGGGTTCTC
CCGGGACTTCGTGGAGGACGACTTCGCCGGTGTGGTCCGGGACGACGTGACCCTGTTCATCAGCGCGGTC
CAGGACCAGGTGGTGCCGGACAACACCCTGGCCTGGGTGTGGGTGCGCGGCCTGGACGAGCTGTACGCCG
AGTGGTCGGAGGTCGTGTCCACGAACTTCCGGGACGCCTCCGGGCCGGCCATGACCGAGATCGGCGAGCA
GCCGTGGGGGCGGGAGTTCGCCCTGCGCGACCCGGCCGGCAACTGCGTGCACTTCGTGGCCGAGGAGCAG
GACTGATTCCGGACTAGAGCGGGCCCGGTACTAACCAAACTGGATCTCTGCTGTCCCTGTAATAAACCCG
AAAATTTTGAATTTTTGTAATTTGTTTTTGTAATTCTTTAGTTTGTATGTCTGTTGCTATTATGTCTACT
ATTCTTTCCCCTGCACTGTACCCCCCAATCCCCCCTTTTCTTTTAAAATTGTGGATGAATACTGCCATTT
GTCTGCAGAATTGGCGCACGCAGTGCCGATCCGTTCACTAATCGAATGGATCTGTCTCTGTCTCTCTCTC
CACCTTCTTCTTCTATTCCTTCGGGCCTGTCGGGTCCCCTCGGGGTTGGGAGGTGGGTCTGAAACGATAA
TGGTGAATAT
